>Addgene plasmid #184164 | pMC_mNG2(11)_BSDminus_F2 | addgene full sequence | sequence record 360754 | Addgene NGS Result
TTTCCATAGGCTCCGCCCCCCTGACGAGCATCACAAAAATCGACGCTCAAGTCAGAGGTGGCGAAACCCG
ACAGGACTATAAAGATACCAGGCGTTTCCCCCTGGAAGCTCCCTCGTGCGCTCTCCTGTTCCGACCCTGC
CGCTTACCGGATACCTGTCCGCCTTTCTCCCTTCGGGAAGCGTGGCGCTTTCTCATAGCTCACGCTGTAG
GTATCTCAGTTCGGTGTAGGTCGTTCGCTCCAAGCTGGGCTGTGTGCACGAACCCCCCGTTCAGCCCGAC
CGCTGCGCCTTATCCGGTAACTATCGTCTTGAGTCCAACCCGGTAAGACACGACTTATCGCCACTGGCAG
CAGCCACTGGTAACAGGATTAGCAGAGCGAGGTATGTAGGCGGTGCTACAGAGTTCTTGAAGTGGTGGCC
TAACTACGGCTACACTAGAAGGACAGTATTTGGTATCTGCGCTCTGCTGAAGCCAGTTACCTTCGGAAAA
AGAGTTGGTAGCTCTTGATCCGGCAAACAAACCACCGCTGGTAGCGGTGGTTTTTTTGTTTGCAAGCAGC
AGATTACGCGCAGAAAAAAAGGATCTCAAGAAGATCCTTTGATCTTTTCTACGGGGTCTGACGCTCAGTG
GAACGAAAACTCACGTTAAGGGATTTTGGTCATGAGCGGATACATATTTGAATGTATTTAGAAAAATAAA
CAAAAGAGTTTGTAGAAACGCAAAAAGGCCATCCGTCAGGATGGCCTTCTGCTTAATTTGATGCCTGGCA
GTTTATGGCGGGCGTCCTGCCCGCCACCCTCCGGGCCGTTGCTTCGCAACGTTCAAATCCGCTCCCGGCG
GATTTGTCCTACTCAGGAGAGCGTTCACCGACAAACAACAGATAAAACGAAAGGCCCAGTCTTTCGACTG
AGCCTTTCGTTTTATTTGATGCCTGGCAGTTCCCTACTCTCGCATGGGGAGACCCCACACTACCATCGGC
GCTACGGCGTTTCACTTCTGAGTTCGGCATGGGGTCAGGTGGGACCACCGCGCTACTGCCGCCAGGCAAA
TTCTGTTTTATCAGACCGCTTCTGCGTTCTGATTTAATCTGTATCAGGCTGAAAATCTTCTCTCATCCGC
CAAAACAGCCAAGCTGGAGACCGTTTGGCCCCCCCTCGAGCGCGTAGAAAGCCAGTCCGCAGAAACGGTG
CTGACCCCGGATGAATGTCAGCTACTGGGCTATCTGGACAAGGGAAAACGCAAGCGCAAAGAGAAAGCAG
GTAGCTTGCAGTGGGCTTACATGGCGATAGCTAGACTGGGCGGTTTTATGGACAGCAAGCGAACCGGAAT
TGCCAGCTGGGGCGCCCTCTGGTAAGGTTGGGAAGCCCTGCAAAGTAAACTGGATGGCTTTCTTGCCGCC
AAGGATCTGATGGCGCAGGGGATCAAGCTCTGATCAAGAGACAGGATGAGGATCGTTTCGCATGATTGAA
CAAGATGGATTGCACGCAGGTTCTCCGGCCGCTTGGGTGGAGAGGCTATTCGGCTATGACTGGGCACAAC
AGACAATCGGCTGCTCTGATGCCGCCGTGTTCCGGCTGTCAGCGCAGGGGCGCCCGGTTCTTTTTGTCAA
GACCGACCTGTCCGGTGCCCTGAATGAACTGCAAGACGAGGCAGCGCGGCTATCGTGGCTGGCCACGACG
GGCGTTCCTTGCGCAGCTGTGCTCGACGTTGTCACTGAAGCGGGAAGGGACTGGCTGCTATTGGGCGAAG
TGCCGGGGCAGGATCTCCTGTCATCTCACCTTGCTCCTGCCGAGAAAGTATCCATCATGGCTGATGCAAT
GCGGCGGCTGCATACGCTTGATCCGGCTACCTGCCCATTCGACCACCAAGCGAAACATCGCATCGAGCGA
GCACGTACTCGGATGGAAGCCGGTCTTGTCGATCAGGATGATCTGGACGAAGAGCATCAGGGGCTCGCGC
CAGCCGAACTGTTCGCCAGGCTCAAGGCGAGCATGCCCGACGGCGAGGATCTCGTCGTGACCCATGGCGA
TGCCTGCTTGCCGAATATCATGGTGGAAAATGGCCGCTTTTCTGGATTCATCGACTGTGGCCGGCTGGGT
GTGGCGGACCGCTATCAGGACATAGCGTTGGCTACCCGTGATATTGCTGAAGAGCTTGGCGGCGAATGGG
CTGACCGCTTCCTCGTGCTTTACGGTATCGCCGCTCCCGATTCGCAGCGCATCGCCTTCTATCGCCTTCT
TGACGAGTTCTTCTGAATTATTAACTCGAGATCCACTAGAGTGTGGCGGCCGCATTCTTATAATCAGCAT
CATGATGTGGTACCACATCATGATGCTGATTACCCCCAACTGAGAGAACTCAAAGGTTACCCCAGTTGGG
GCGCCTCACGAAATCGATTCGCTCTTAGGCTCCGGTGCCCGTCAGTGGGCAGAGCGCACATCGCCCACAG
TCCCCGAGAAGTTGGGGGGAGGGGTCGGCAATTGAACCGGTGCCTAGAGAAGGTGGCGCGGGGTAAACTG
GGAAAGTGATGTCGTGTACTGGCTCCGCCTTTTTCCCGAGGGTGGGGGAGAACCGTATATAAGTGCAGTA
GTCGCCGTGAACGTTCTTTTTCGCAACGGGTTTGCCGCCAGAACACAGGTGTCGTGACGCGGGATCCGCC
ACCATGGCCAAGCCTTTGTCTCAAGAAGAATCCACCCTCATTGAAAGAGCAACGGCTACAATCAACAGCA
TCCCCATCTCTGAAGACTACAGCGTCGCCAGCGCAGCTCTCTCTAGCGACGGCCGCATCTTCACTGGTGT
CAATGTATATCATTTTACTGGGGGACCTTGTGCAGAACTCGTGGTGCTGGGCACTGCTGCTGCTGCGGCA
GCTGGCAACCTGACTTGTATCGTCGCGATCGGAAATGAGAACAGGGGCATCTTGAGCCCCTGCGGACGGT
GCCGACAGGTGCTTCTCGATCTGCATCCTGGGATCAAAGCCATAGTGAAGGACAGTGATGGACAGCCGAC
GGCAGTTGGGATTCGTGAATTGCTGCCCTCTGGTTATGTGTGGGAGGGCTAAATCTCCAGAGGATCATAA
TCAGCCATACCACATTTGTAGAGGTTTTACTTGCTTTAAAAAACCTCCCACACCTCCCCCTGAACCTGAA
ACATAAAATGAATGCAATTGTTGTTGTTAACTTGTTTATTGCAGCTTATAATGGTTACAAATAAAGCAAT
AGCATCACAAATTTCACAAATAAAGCATTTTTTTCACTGCACCAATACTTACGAACTTCCACTACTTCCT
CCTCCGCTTGAGCCACTTCCGGATCCCATCATATCGGTAAAGGCCTTTTGCCACTCCTTGAAGTTGAGCT
CGGTCGAACTGCCGCCACCCGAGCCTCCACCTGAACTTCCAGAGCCACCACTGGAGAGAGGAGAAGAGAG
GAGATTAGAAGAGCGAATCGATTTCGTGAGGCACTAGTCGCGCCCGGGGAGCCCAAGGGCACGCCCTGGC
ACCGCGGCCGCTGAGTCTCGACCATCATCATCATCATCATTGAGTTTATCTGGGATAACAGGGTAATGTC
ATCTAGGGATAACAGGGTATGTCATCTGGGATAACAGGGTAATGTATCTAGGGATAACAGGGTAATGTCA
TCTGGGATAACAGGGTAATGTCATCTAGGGATAACAGGGTATGTCATCTGGGATAACAGGGTAATGTATC
TAGGGATAACAGGGTAATGTCATCTGGGATAACAGGGTAATGTCATCTAGGGATAACAGGGTATGTCATC
TGGGATAACAGGGTAATGTATCTAGGGATAACAGGGTAATGTCATCTGGGATAACAGGGTAATGTCATCT
AGGGATAACAGGGTATGTCATCTGGGATAACAGGGTAATGTATCTAGGGATAACAGGGTAATGTCATCTG
GGATAACAGGGTAATGTCATCTAGGGATAACAGGGTATGTCATCTGGGATAACAGGGTAATGTATCTAGG
GATAACAGGGTAATGTCATCTGGGATAACAGGGTAATGTCATCTAGGGATAACAGGGTATGTCATCTGGG
ATAACAGGGTAATGTCATCTAGGGATAACAGGGTATGTCATCTGGGATAACAGGGTAATGTATCTAGGGA
TAACAGGGTAATGTCATCTGGGATAACAGGGTAATGTCATCTAGGGATAACAGGGTATGTCATCTGGGAT
AACAGGGTAATGTATCTAGGGATAACAGGGTAATGTCAAACGGTCTCCAGCTTGGCTGTTTTGGCGGATG
AGAGAAGAATCGCCAGCGTCGCACAGCATGTTTGCTTGTCGCCGTCGCGTCTGTCACATCTTTTCCGCCA
GCAGTTAGGGATTAGCGTCTTAAGCTGGCGCGAGGACCAACGTATCAGCCAGGCGAAGCTGCTTTTGAGC
ACCACCCGGATGCCTATCGCCACCGTCGGTCGCAATGTTGGTTTTGACGATCAACTCTATTTCTCGCGGG
TATTTAAAAAATGCACCGGGGCCAGCCCGAGCGAGTTCCGTGCCGGTTGTGAAGAAAAAGTGAATGATGT
AGCCGTCAAGTTGTCATAATTGGTAACGAATCAGACAATTGACGGCTTGACGGAGTAGCATAGGGTTTGC
AGAATCCCTGCTTCGTCCATTTGACAGGCACATTATGCATGCCGCTTCGCCTTCGCGCGCGAATTGATCT
GCTGCCTCGCGCGTTTCGGTGATGACGGTGAAAACCTCTGACACATGCAGCTCCCGGAGACGGTCACAGC
TTGTCTGTAAGCGGATGCCGGGAGCAGACAAGCCCGTCAGGGCGCGTCAGCGGGTGTTGGCGGGTGTCGG
GGCGCAGCCATGACCCAGTCACGTAGCGATAGCGGAGTGTATACTGGCTTAACTATGCGGCATCAGAGCA
GATTGTACTGAGAGTGCACCATATGCGGTGTGAAATACCGCACAGATGCGTAAGGAGAAAATACCGCATC
AGGCGCTCTTCCGCTTCCTCGCTCACTGACTCGCTGCGCTCGGTCGTTCGGCTGCGGCGAGCGGTATCAG
CTCACTCAAAGGCGGTAATACGGTTATCCACAGAATCAGGGGATAACGCAGGAAAGAACATGTGAGCAAA
AGGCCAGCAAAAGGCCAGGAACCGTAAAAAGGCCGCGTTGCTGGCGTT
Features (pLannotate 1.2.2; 19 found; start..end, strand, type, name):
      1..589     -  rep_origin     ori: high-copy-number ColE1/pMB1/pBR322/pUC origin of replication
    660..704     -  promoter       AmpR promoter (fragment): bla
    723..750     -  terminator     rrnB T2 terminator: transcription terminator T2 from the E. coli rrnB gene
    842..928     -  terminator     rrnB T1 terminator: Escherichia coli rrnB; transcription terminator T1 from the E. coli rrnB gene
    930..1045    -  ncRNA          5S rRNA: Accession: RF00001 - 5S ribosomal RNA
   1158..1430    +  CDS            tnpA (fragment): TN5P_ECOLX - Also known as tnp. Experimental evidence at protein level: Swiss-Prot protein existence level 1. Mediates transposition of transposon Tn5 by a 'cut and paste' mechanism. First, the monomeric transposase binds the 19 bp inverted DNA repeats flanking the transposon. Then, dimerization of the DNA- bound transposase creates a synaptic DNA complex. After nicking of the first DNA strand, excision of the transposon proceeds through a series of intermediates. The transposase then mediates the insertion of the transposon at a new site by strand transfer. The activity of the wild- type tran
   1462..2256    +  CDS            NeoR/KanR: aminoglycoside phosphotransferase from Tn5; aph(3')-II (or nptII); confers resistance to neomycin, kanamycin, and G418 (Geneticin®)
   2343..2382    -  protein_bind   phage φC31 attP (fragment): attachment site of phage φC31 phage φC31 integrase
   2427..2638    +  promoter       EF-1α core promoter: core promoter for human elongation factor EF-1α
   2664..3062    +  CDS            BSD: blasticidin S deaminase; Aspergillus terreus BSD; confers resistance to blasticidin
   3073..3156    +  CDS            large T antigen (fragment): large T antigen from SV40 (simian virus 40)
   3179..3260    +  polyA_signal   SV40 poly(A) signal: SV40 polyadenylation signal
   3314..3370    -  CDS            dLanYFP (fragment): dLanYFP is a basic (constitutively fluorescent) green/yellow fluorescent protein published in 2013, derived from Branchiostoma lanceolatum.
   3469..3502    -  protein_bind   attB: minimal attB site for the φC31 integrase (Groth et al., 2000) phage φC31 integrase
   3523..3540    +  CDS            capTEV™ (fragment): composite tag for in vivo biotinylation, TEV protease cleavage, and 6xHis tagging
   4279..4569    +  CDS            araC (fragment): L-arabinose regulatory protein; araC
   4691..4731    +  CDS            rop (fragment): Rop protein, which maintains plasmids at low copy number; rop
   4833..4973    +  misc_feature   bom: basis of mobility region from pBR322
   4978..5111    -  rep_origin     RSF ori (fragment): Plasmids containing the RSF 1030 origin of replication can be propagated in E. coli cells that contain additional plasmids with compatible origins.
