[The description below was written by a language model from this plasmid's Addgene catalogue record and pLannotate feature annotations shown in this document.]
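Description:
pMC_mNG2(11)_BSDminus_F2 is a donor cassette plasmid for CRISPR-based, high-throughput tagging of endogenous genes, built on the pMC.BESPX minicircle parental backbone. It is propagated in E. coli through a high-copy ColE1/pUC-type origin and selected with kanamycin via the Tn5-derived aminoglycoside phosphotransferase (NeoR/KanR). The remaining bacterial annotations (rrnB terminators, a 5S rRNA segment, and fragments of tnpA, araC, rop, bom and an RSF origin) appear to be backbone remnants rather than functional payload. A φC31 attP fragment and a minimal attB site flank the payload. In minicircle producer vectors, this arrangement allows φC31 integrase to excise the intervening cassette as a small circle free of bacterial sequences.

Two elements lie between the att sites. The first is a selection unit in which the human EF-1α core promoter drives the Aspergillus terreus blasticidin S deaminase gene, followed by SV40 sequences including a poly(A) signal, so that cells with a genomic integration of the donor can be selected with blasticidin. The second is the mNG2(11) synthetic exon, which the annotation detects only as a short Branchiostoma lanceolatum fluorescent protein fragment labelled dLanYFP. It lies on the opposite strand to the resistance gene, which likely explains the "minus" in the name. mNG2(11) is the small eleventh β-strand of split mNeonGreen2 and fluoresces only when complemented by the mNG2(1-10) fragment. The feature table does not annotate the splice sites of the synthetic exon.

According to the record and its associated publication title, the cassette is inserted by homology-independent targeting into introns, so that the exon is spliced into the host transcript. This version supplies reading frame 2.
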