Addgene plasmid #184164: pMC_mNG2(11)_BSDminus_F2
Purpose: Donor cassette plasmid for high-throughput tagging, encoding an mNG2(11) synthetic exon in frame 2, as well as a blasticidin resistance gene for selection of genomic integrants.
Depositing lab: Ophir Shalem. Publication: Efficient and flexible tagging of endogenous genes by homology-independent intron targeting. Serebrenik YV, Sansbury SE, Kumar SS, Henao-Mejia J, Shalem O. Genome Res. 2019 Aug;29(8):1322-1328. doi: 10.1101/gr.246413.118. Epub 2019 Jun 25. PubMed 31239279.
Backbone
  Vector backbone: pMC.BESPX
  Vector type: CRISPR
  Selectable markers: Blasticidin
Growth in bacteria
  Bacterial resistance: Kanamycin, 50 μg/mL
  Growth temperature: 37°C
  Growth strain: NEB Stable
  Copy number: Unknown
Gene/Insert 1
  Gene/Insert name: mNG2(11) (alt name: mNeonGreen2(11))
  Species: Branchiostoma lanceolatum
Gene/Insert 2
  Gene/Insert name: bsd (alt name: Blasticidin-S deaminase)
  Species: Aspergillus terreus
Terms and licenses: Academic/Nonprofit Terms; Industry Terms: Not Available to Industry
How to cite: pMC_mNG2(11)_BSDminus_F2 was a gift from Ophir Shalem (Addgene plasmid # 184164 ; http://n2t.net/addgene:184164 ; RRID:Addgene_184164)
